Addgene plasmid #230492: AiP14487 - pAAV-AiE0616h_3xC3-minBG-SYFP2-WPRE3-BGHpA (Alias: CN4487)
Purpose: AiE0616h_3xC3 is an enhancer sequence, designed to drive AAV-mediated transgene expression in specific populations of brain cells
Depositing lab: Allen Institute for Brain Science & Jonathan Ting. Depositing organization: Allen Institute. Publication: A suite of enhancer AAVs and transgenic mouse lines for genetic access to cortical cell types. Ben-Simon Y, Hooper M, Narayan S, Daigle TL, Dwivedi D, Way SW, Oster A, Stafford DA, Mich JK, Taormina MJ, Martinez RA, Opitz-Araya X, Roth JR, Alexander JR, Allen S, Amster A, Arbuckle J, Ayala A, Baker PM, Bakken TE, Barcelli T, Barta S, Bendrick J, Bertagnolli D, Bielstein C, Bishwakarma P, Bowlus J, Boyer G, Brouner K, Casian B, Casper T, Chakka AB, Chakrabarty R, Chance RK, Chavan S, Clark M, Colbert K, Collman F, Daniel S, Departee M, DiValentin P, Donadio N, Dotson N, Egdorf T, Fliss T, Gabitto M, Garcia J, Gary A, Gasperini M, Gloe J, Goldy J, Gore BB, Graybuck L, Greisman N, Haeseleer F, Halterman C, Haradon Z, Hastings SD, Helback O, Ho W, Hockemeyer D, Huang C, Huff S, Hunker A, Johansen N, Jones D, Juneau Z, Kalmbach B, Kannan M, Khem S, Kussick E, Kutsal R, Larsen R, Lee C, Lee AY, Leibly M, Lenz GH, Li S, Liang E, Lusk N, Madigan Z, Malloy J, Malone J, McCue R, Melchor J, Mollenkopf T, Moosman S, Morin E, Newman D, Ng L, Ngo K, Omstead V, Otto S, Oyama A, Pena N, Pham T, Phillips E, Pom CA, Potekhina L, Ransford S, Ray PL, Rette D, Reynoldson C, Rimorin C, Rocha D, Ruiz A, Sanchez REA, Sawyer L, Sedeno-Cortes A, Sevigny JP, Shapovalova N, Shepard N, Shulga L, Sigler AR, Siverts L, Soliman S, Somasundaram S, Staats B, Stewart K, Szelenyi E, Tieu M, Trader C, Tran A, van Velthoven CTJ, Walker M, Wang Y, Weed N, Wirthlin M, Wood T, Wynalda B, Yao Z, Zhou T, Ariza J, Dee N, Reding M, Ronellenfitch K, Mufti S, Sunkin SM, Smith KA, Esposito L, Waters J, Thyagarajan B, Yao S, Lein ES, Zeng H, Levi BP, Ngai J, Ting JT, Tasic B. Cell. 2025 May 16:S0092-8674(25)00513-6. doi: 10.1016/j.cell.2025.05.002. PubMed 40403729.
Backbone
  Vector backbone: pAAV2
  Vector type: AAV
Growth in bacteria
  Bacterial resistance: Ampicillin, 100 μg/mL
  Growth temperature: 37°C
  Growth strain: NEB Stable
  Copy number: High Copy
Gene/Insert
  Gene/Insert name: SYFP2
  Species: Synthetic
  Promoter: minBG
  Cloning method: Gibson Cloning
Terms and licenses: Academic/Nonprofit Terms; Industry Terms: Not Available to Industry
How to cite: AiP14487 - pAAV-AiE0616h_3xC3-minBG-SYFP2-WPRE3-BGHpA (Alias: CN4487) was a gift from Allen Institute for Brain Science & Jonathan Ting (Addgene plasmid # 230492 ; http://n2t.net/addgene:230492 ; RRID:Addgene_230492)
