[The description below was written by a language model from this plasmid's Addgene catalogue record and pLannotate feature annotations shown in this document.]
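Description:
AiP14487 - pAAV-AiE0616h_3xC3-minBG-SYFP2-WPRE3-BGHpA (alias CN4487) is an AAV transfer plasmid built on a pAAV2 backbone, intended for packaging a reporter cassette into recombinant adeno-associated virus for delivery to brain tissue. In bacteria it is maintained as a high-copy plasmid through a ColE1/pUC-type origin and selected with ampicillin via the bla gene and its own promoter. An f1 phage origin and small remnants of pBR322 bom and rop sequences are also present in the backbone. The 4,679 nt sequence carries AAV2 inverted terminal repeats flanking the payload. The downstream ITR is annotated in full, while the upstream one is detected only as short fragments. This may reflect incomplete annotation or sequencing across this highly structured repeat rather than a true truncation, but the record does not settle the question.

Between the ITRs, the AiE0616h_3xC3 enhancer sits upstream of a minimal beta-globin promoter (minBG). Neither element is annotated in the feature table, but both presumably lie in the unannotated region preceding the coding sequence. The name suggests a triplicated core of the enhancer, though the record does not define this. A minimal promoter has little activity on its own, so expression depends on the enhancer, which is described as designed to drive expression in specific brain cell populations; the target population is not stated. The transgene is SYFP2, a monomeric, rapidly maturing yellow fluorescent protein. It is followed by WPRE3, a shortened woodchuck hepatitis virus post-transcriptional element that boosts transcript expression while saving packaging space, and by a bovine growth hormone polyadenylation signal. The construct serves as a fluorescent reporter for assessing and exploiting enhancer-driven, cell-type-selective labelling, as part of a collection of enhancer AAVs for genetic access to cortical cell types.
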