Features (pLannotate 1.2.2; 14 found; start..end, strand, type, name):
     12..39      +  repeat_region  AAV2 ITR (fragment): inverted terminal repeat of adeno-associated virus serotype 2 inverted
     68..95      +  repeat_region  AAV2 ITR (fragment): inverted terminal repeat of adeno-associated virus serotype 2 inverted
    697..1413    +  CDS            SYFP2: SYFP2 is a basic (constitutively fluorescent) yellow fluorescent protein published in 2006, derived from Aequorea victoria. It is reported to be a very rapidly-maturing monomer with moderate acid sensitivity.
   1453..1610    +  misc_feature   WPRE (fragment): woodchuck hepatitis virus posttranscriptional regulatory element
   1616..1696    +  misc_feature   WPRE (fragment): woodchuck hepatitis virus posttranscriptional regulatory element
   1713..1824    +  polyA_signal   bGH poly(A) signal: bovine growth hormone polyadenylation signal
   1942..2082    +  repeat_region  AAV2 ITR: inverted terminal repeat of adeno-associated virus serotype 2 inverted
   2087..2138    -  misc_feature   bom (fragment): basis of mobility region from pBR322
   2157..2612    +  rep_origin     f1 ori (sequence partly withheld): f1 bacteriophage origin of replication; arrow indicates direction of (+) strand synthesis
   2613..2662    -  misc_feature   bom (fragment): basis of mobility region from pBR322
   2764..2799    -  CDS            rop (fragment): Rop protein, which maintains plasmids at low copy number; rop
   2894..2998    +  promoter       AmpR promoter: bla
   2999..3859    +  CDS            AmpR: β-lactamase; bla; confers resistance to ampicillin, carbenicillin, and related antibiotics
   4030..4618    +  rep_origin     ori: high-copy-number ColE1/pMB1/pBR322/pUC origin of replication
>Addgene plasmid #230492 | AiP14487 - pAAV-AiE0616h_3xC3-minBG-SYFP2-WPRE3-BGHpA (Alias: CN4487) | addgene full sequence | sequence record 470870 | Addgene NGS Result
CCTGCAGGCAGCTGCGCGCTCGCTCGCTCACTGAGGCCGCCCGGGCGTCGGGCGACCTTTGGTCGCCCGG
CCTCAGTGAGCGAGCGAGCGCGCAGAGAGGGAGTGGCCAACTCCATCACTAGGGGTTCCTGCGGCCGCAC
GCGTAAATCCCCATGGGGCTCGCTGGCAGCATTAAAATTGCTCCTGCCTCTGTGGTGCTGTCACAGAACA
GCCTCTCTCCTTTATTCTGCTTTACCATAGAAAGAGGCAGTGTGGTGCAGTGGAAATACCCCAGGGCTGA
ATCCTAGGATTCAAGAAATCCCCATGGGGCTCGCTGGCAGCATTAAAATTGCTCCTGCCTCTGTGGTGCT
GTCACAGAACAGCCTCTCTCCTTTATTCTGCTTTACCATAGAAAGAGGCAGTGTGGTGCAGTGGAAATAC
CCCAGGGCTGAATCCTAGGATTCAAGAAATCCCCATGGGGCTCGCTGGCAGCATTAAAATTGCTCCTGCC
TCTGTGGTGCTGTCACAGAACAGCCTCTCTCCTTTATTCTGCTTTACCATAGAAAGAGGCAGTGTGGTGC
AGTGGAAATACCCCAGGGCTGAATCCTAGGATTCAAGGAGCTCGGGCTGGGCATAAAAGTCAGGGCAGAG
CCATCTATTGCTTACATTTGCTTCTGGGATCCAGATCTTTCGAAGCTAGCGCTACCGGTCGCCACCATGG
TGAGCAAGGGCGAGGAGCTGTTCACCGGGGTGGTGCCCATCCTGGTCGAGCTGGACGGCGACGTAAACGG
CCACAAGTTCAGCGTGTCCGGCGAGGGCGAGGGCGATGCCACCTACGGCAAGCTGACCCTGAAGCTGATC
TGCACCACCGGCAAGCTGCCCGTGCCCTGGCCCACCCTCGTGACCACCCTGGGCTACGGCGTGCAGTGCT
TCGCCCGCTACCCCGACCACATGAAGCAGCACGACTTCTTCAAGTCCGCCATGCCCGAAGGCTACGTCCA
GGAGCGCACCATCTTCTTCAAGGACGACGGCAACTACAAGACCCGCGCCGAGGTGAAGTTCGAGGGCGAC
ACCCTGGTGAACCGCATCGAGCTGAAGGGCATCGACTTCAAGGAGGACGGCAACATCCTGGGGCACAAGC
TGGAGTACAACTACAACAGCCACAACGTCTATATCACCGCCGACAAGCAGAAGAACGGCATCAAGGCCAA
CTTCAAGATCCGCCACAACATCGAGGACGGCGGCGTGCAGCTCGCCGACCACTACCAGCAGAACACCCCC
ATCGGCGACGGCCCCGTGCTGCTGCCCGACAACCACTACCTGAGCTACCAGTCCAAGCTGAGCAAAGACC
CCAACGAGAAGCGCGATCACATGGTCCTGCTGGAGTTCGTGACCGCCGCCGGGATCACTCTCGGCATGGA
CGAGCTGTACAAGTAAGTCGACGGCGCGCCGCGGCCGCGAATTCGATATCATAATCAACCTCTGGATTAC
AAAATTTGTGAAAGATTGACTGGTATTCTTAACTATGTTGCTCCTTTTACGCTATGTGGATACGCTGCTT
TAATGCCTTTGTATCATGCTATTGCTTCCCGTATGGCTTTCATTTTCTCCTCCTTGTATAAATCCTGGTT
AGTTCTTGCCACGGCGGAACTCATCGCCGCCTGCCTTGCCCGCTGCTGGACAGGGGCTCGGCTGTTGGGC
ACTGACAATTCCGTGGCTCGAGAGATCTTCGACTGTGCCTTCTAGTTGCCAGCCATCTGTTGTTTGCCCC
TCCCCCGTGCCTTCCTTGACCCTGGAAGGTGCCACTCCCACTGTCCTTTCCTAATAAAATGAGGAAATTG
CATCGCATTGTCTGAGTAGGTGTCATTCTATTCTGGGGGGTGGGGTGGGGCAGGACAGCAAGGGGGAGGA
TTGGGAAGACAATAGCAGGCATGAGATCTCACGTGCGGACCGAGCGGCCGCAGGAACCCCTAGTGATGGA
GTTGGCCACTCCCTCTCTGCGCGCTCGCTCGCTCACTGAGGCCGGGCGACCAAAGGTCGCCCGACGCCCG
GGCTTTGCCCGGGCGGCCTCAGTGAGCGAGCGAGCGCGCAGCTGCCTGCAGGGGCGCCTGATGCGGTATT
TTCTCCTTACGCATCTGTGCGGTATTTCACACCGCATA
[95 nt withheld, positions 2139-2233]
T
[46 nt withheld, positions 2235-2280]
C
[141 nt withheld, positions 2282-2422]
CCTTTGACGTTGGAGTCCACGTTCTTT
[37 nt withheld, positions 2450-2486]
ACTCTATCTCGGGCTATTCTTTTGATTTATAAGGGATTTTGCCGATTTCGGTCTATTGGTTAAAAAATGA
GCTGATTTAACAAAAATTTAACGCGAATTTTAACAAAATATTAACGTTTACAATTTTATGGTGCACTCTC
AGTACAATCTGCTCTGATGCCGCATAGTTAAGCCAGCCCCGACACCCGCCAACACCCGCTGACGCGCCCT
GACGGGCTTGTCTGCTCCCGGCATCCGCTTACAGACAAGCTGTGACCGTCTCCGGGAGCTGCATGTGTCA
GAGGTTTTCACCGTCATCACCGAAACGCGCGAGACGAAAGGGCCTCGTGATACGCCTATTTTTATAGGTT
AATGTCATGATAATAATGGTTTCTTAGACGTCAGGTGGCACTTTTCGGGGAAATGTGCGCGGAACCCCTA
TTTGTTTATTTTTCTAAATACATTCAAATATGTATCCGCTCATGAGACAATAACCCTGATAAATGCTTCA
ATAATATTGAAAAAGGAAGAGTATGAGTATTCAACATTTCCGTGTCGCCCTTATTCCCTTTTTTGCGGCA
TTTTGCCTTCCTGTTTTTGCTCACCCAGAAACGCTGGTGAAAGTAAAAGATGCTGAAGATCAGTTGGGTG
CACGAGTGGGTTACATCGAACTGGATCTCAACAGCGGTAAGATCCTTGAGAGTTTTCGCCCCGAAGAACG
TTTTCCAATGATGAGCACTTTTAAAGTTCTGCTATGTGGCGCGGTATTATCCCGTATTGACGCCGGGCAA
GAGCAACTCGGTCGCCGCATACACTATTCTCAGAATGACTTGGTTGAGTACTCACCAGTCACAGAAAAGC
ATCTTACGGATGGCATGACAGTAAGAGAATTATGCAGTGCTGCCATAACCATGAGTGATAACACTGCGGC
CAACTTACTTCTGACAACGATCGGAGGACCGAAGGAGCTAACCGCTTTTTTGCACAACATGGGGGATCAT
GTAACTCGCCTTGATCGTTGGGAACCGGAGCTGAATGAAGCCATACCAAACGACGAGCGTGACACCACGA
TGCCTGTAGCAATGGCAACAACGTTGCGCAAACTATTAACTGGCGAACTACTTACTCTAGCTTCCCGGCA
ACAATTAATAGACTGGATGGAGGCGGATAAAGTTGCAGGACCACTTCTGCGCTCGGCCCTTCCGGCTGGC
TGGTTTATTGCTGATAAATCTGGAGCCGGTGAGCGTGGGTCTCGCGGTATCATTGCAGCACTGGGGCCAG
ATGGTAAGCCCTCCCGTATCGTAGTTATCTACACGACGGGGAGTCAGGCAACTATGGATGAACGAAATAG
ACAGATCGCTGAGATAGGTGCCTCACTGATTAAGCATTGGTAACTGTCAGACCAAGTTTACTCATATATA
CTTTAGATTGATTTAAAACTTCATTTTTAATTTAAAAGGATCTAGGTGAAGATCCTTTTTGATAATCTCA
TGACCAAAATCCCTTAACGTGAGTTTTCGTTCCACTGAGCGTCAGACCCCGTAGAAAAGATCAAAGGATC
TTCTTGAGATCCTTTTTTTCTGCGCGTAATCTGCTGCTTGCAAACAAAAAAACCACCGCTACCAGCGGTG
GTTTGTTTGCCGGATCAAGAGCTACCAACTCTTTTTCCGAAGGTAACTGGCTTCAGCAGAGCGCAGATAC
CAAATACTGTTCTTCTAGTGTAGCCGTAGTTAGGCCACCACTTCAAGAACTCTGTAGCACCGCCTACATA
CCTCGCTCTGCTAATCCTGTTACCAGTGGCTGCTGCCAGTGGCGATAAGTCGTGTCTTACCGGGTTGGAC
TCAAGACGATAGTTACCGGATAAGGCGCAGCGGTCGGGCTGAACGGGGGGTTCGTGCACACAGCCCAGCT
TGGAGCGAACGACCTACACCGAACTGAGATACCTACAGCGTGAGCTATGAGAAAGCGCCACGCTTCCCGA
AGGGAGAAAGGCGGACAGGTATCCGGTAAGCGGCAGGGTCGGAACAGGAGAGCGCACGAGGGAGCTTCCA
GGGGGAAACGCCTGGTATCTTTATAGTCCTGTCGGGTTTCGCCACCTCTGACTTGAGCGTCGATTTTTGT
GATGCTCGTCAGGGGGGCGGAGCCTATGGAAAAACGCCAGCAACGCGGCCTTTTTACGGTTCCTGGCCTT
TTGCTGGCCTTTTGCTCACATGT
